Addgene plasmid #143720: TFORF0634
Purpose: Lentiviral vector for overexpressing transcription factor ORFs with unique 24-bp barcodes. Barcodes facilitate identification of transcription factors in pooled screens.
Depositing lab: Feng Zhang. Depositing organization: Broad Institute. Publication: A transcription factor atlas of directed differentiation. Joung J, Ma S, Tay T, Geiger-Schuller KR, Kirchgatterer PC, Verdine VK, Guo B, Arias-Garcia MA, Allen WE, Singh A, Kuksenko O, Abudayyeh OO, Gootenberg JS, Fu Z, Macrae RK, Buenrostro JD, Regev A, Zhang F. Cell. 2023 Jan 5;186(1):209-229.e26. doi: 10.1016/j.cell.2022.11.026. PubMed 36608654.
Backbone
  Vector backbone: pLX_TRC317
  Backbone manufacturer: Broad Institute Genetic Perturbation Platform
  Backbone size w/o insert (bp): 8264
  Vector type: Mammalian Expression, Lentiviral
  Selectable markers: Puromycin
Growth in bacteria
  Bacterial resistance: Ampicillin, 100 μg/mL
  Growth temperature: 37°C
  Growth strain: NEB Stable
  Copy number: High Copy
Gene/Insert
  Gene/Insert name: TRIM33
  Species: H. sapiens (human)
  Insert size (bp): 3434
  Entrez Gene: TRIM33 (a.k.a. ECTO, PTC7, RFG7, TF1G, TIF1G, TIF1GAMMA, TIFGAMMA)
  Promoter: EF1a
  Cloning method: Unknown
  Sequencing primers: 5′ GGGTGGAGACTGAAGTTAGGCCAG; 3′ CACATAGCGTAAAAGGAGCAACATAG
Terms and licenses: Academic/Nonprofit Terms; Industry Terms: Not Available to Industry
Depositor comments: NM_033020,ENST00000369543 . The transcription factor ORF portion of this plasmid was synthesized by Genewiz. Please test multiple small colonies in case of plasmid recombination. To make this collection available in a timely manner, a portion of this collection was not fully sequenced by Addgene. If an Addgene verified full plasmid sequence is not available, please contact us prior to placing an order to request the full sequence.
How to cite: TFORF0634 was a gift from Feng Zhang (Addgene plasmid # 143720 ; http://n2t.net/addgene:143720 ; RRID:Addgene_143720)
