[The description below was written by a language model from this plasmid's Addgene catalogue record and pLannotate feature annotations shown in this document.]
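Description:
TFORF0634 is a lentiviral mammalian expression plasmid built on the pLX_TRC317 backbone, carrying the human TRIM33 open reading frame as one member of a barcoded transcription factor ORF collection. It is propagated in E. coli through a high-copy ColE1/pUC-type origin with ampicillin selection (AmpR under its own bla promoter), and the backbone also retains an f1 origin plus lac and T7/T3 promoter remnants from its cloning-vector ancestry. The depositor notes that the plasmid can recombine in bacteria, as is common for LTR-containing vectors.

The viral portion has a third-generation, self-inactivating layout. An RSV promoter replaces the 5' U3 to drive genomic RNA from a truncated HIV-1 5' LTR, followed by the Ψ packaging signal, a gag fragment, the RRE for Rev-dependent nuclear export and a cPPT/CTS. It ends in a ΔU3 3' LTR with a downstream SV40 poly(A) signal. Inside the provirus, SV40 early promoter elements sit upstream of a puromycin N-acetyltransferase gene, allowing selection of transduced cells. A separate full-length EF-1α promoter drives constitutive expression of TRIM33. TRIM33 (TIF1γ) is annotated as an E3 ubiquitin ligase and possible transcriptional repressor that dampens TGF-β/BMP signalling. A WPRE downstream of the ORF enhances transcript expression.

According to the record, each ORF in the collection is paired with a unique 24-bp barcode. The feature table does not annotate it as such, so its exact position is not stated. A short U6-like fragment lies between the ORF and the WPRE. The barcode lets TRIM33-overexpressing cells be identified in pooled screens, such as those testing transcription factors for directed differentiation.
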