Features (pLannotate 1.2.2; 31 found; start..end, strand, type, name):
      5..231     +  promoter       RSV promoter: Rous sarcoma virus enhancer/promoter
    232..412     +  LTR            5' LTR (truncated): truncated 5' long terminal repeat (LTR) from HIV-1
    459..584     +  misc_feature   HIV-1 Ψ: packaging signal of human immunodeficiency virus type 1
    568..931     +  CDS            HIV-1 gag (fragment): gag protein from human immunodeficiency virus 1; gag
   1077..1310    +  misc_feature   RRE: The Rev response element (RRE) of HIV-1 allows for Rev-dependent mRNA export from the nucleus to the cytoplasm.
   1687..1713    +  CDS            Rev (fragment): human immunodeficiency virus 1 (HIV-1) Rev protein; rev; enhances nuclear export of unspliced and incompletely spliced viral mRNAs
   1720..1743    +  promoter       SV40 promoter (fragment): SV40 early promoter
   1744..1815    +  promoter       SV40 promoter (fragment): SV40 enhancer and early promoter
   1839..1974    +  rep_origin     SV40 ori: SV40 origin of replication
   2020..2616    +  CDS            PuroR (fragment): puromycin N-acetyltransferase; pac from Streptomyces; confers resistance to puromycin
   2665..2782    +  misc_feature   cPPT/CTS: central polypurine tract and central termination sequence of HIV-1
   2847..2913    +  CDS            small t antigen (fragment): SV40 (simian virus 40) small t antigen
   2920..4098    +  promoter       EF-1α promoter: strong constitutive promoter for human elongation factor EF-1α
   4115..7444    +  CDS            TRIM33: TRI33_HUMAN - Also known as KIAA1113, RFG7, TIF1G. Experimental evidence at protein level: Swiss-Prot protein existence level 1. Acts as an E3 ubiquitin-protein ligase. Promotes SMAD4 ubiquitination, nuclear exclusion and degradation via the ubiquitin proteasome pathway. According to PubMed:16751102, does not promote a decrease in the level of endogenous SMAD4. May act as a transcriptional repressor. Inhibits the transcriptional response to TGF-beta/BMP signaling cascade. Plays a role in the control of cell proliferation. Its association with SMAD2 and SMAD3 stimulates erythroid differentiatio
   7460..7513    +  promoter       U6 promoter (fragment): RNA polymerase III promoter for human U6 snRNA
   7555..8143    +  misc_feature   WPRE: woodchuck hepatitis virus posttranscriptional regulatory element
   8194..8213    +  misc_feature   cPPT/CTS (fragment): central polypurine tract and central termination sequence of HIV-1
   8215..8448    +  LTR            3' LTR (ΔU3): self-inactivating 3' long terminal repeat (LTR) from HIV-1
   8526..8647    +  polyA_signal   SV40 poly(A) signal: SV40 polyadenylation signal
   8687..8822    +  rep_origin     SV40 ori: SV40 origin of replication
   8843..8861    -  promoter       T7 promoter: promoter for bacteriophage T7 RNA polymerase
   8869..9024    +  CDS            lacZα (fragment): LacZα fragment of β-galactosidase; lacZ fragment
   9029..9457    +  rep_origin     f1 ori (sequence partly withheld): f1 bacteriophage origin of replication; arrow indicates direction of (+) strand synthesis
   9510..9614    +  promoter       AmpR promoter: bla
   9615..10475   +  CDS            AmpR: β-lactamase; bla; confers resistance to ampicillin, carbenicillin, and related antibiotics
  10646..11234   +  rep_origin     ori: high-copy-number ColE1/pMB1/pBR322/pUC origin of replication
  11417..11509   +  CDS            lacI (fragment): lac repressor; lacI; The lac repressor binds to the lac operator to inhibit transcription in E. coli. This inhibition can be relieved by adding lactose or isopropyl-β-D-thiogalactopyranoside (IPTG).
  11522..11543   +  protein_bind   CAP binding site: CAP binding activates transcription in the presence of cAMP. E. coli catabolite activator protein
  11558..11588   +  promoter       lac promoter: promoter for the E. coli lac operon
  11592..11614   +  protein_bind   lac operator (fragment): The lac repressor binds to the lac operator to inhibit transcription in E. coli. This inhibition can be relieved by adding lactose or isopropyl-β-D-thiogalactopyranoside (IPTG). lac repressor encoded by lacI
  11657..11675   +  promoter       T3 promoter: promoter for bacteriophage T3 RNA polymerase
>Addgene plasmid #143720 | TFORF0634 | addgene full sequence | sequence record 407884 | Addgene NGS Result
TTAATGTAGTCTTATGCAATACTCTTGTAGTCTTGCAACATGGTAACGATGAGTTAGCAACATGCCTTAC
AAGGAGAGAAAAAGCACCGTGCATGCCGATTGGTGGAAGTAAGGTGGTACGATCGTGCCTTATTAGGAAG
GCAACAGACGGGTCTGACATGGATTGGACGAACCACTGAATTGCCGCATTGCAGAGATATTGTATTTAAG
TGCCTAGCTCGATACATAAACGGGTCTCTCTGGTTAGACCAGATCTGAGCCTGGGAGCTCTCTGGCTAAC
TAGGGAACCCACTGCTTAAGCCTCAATAAAGCTTGCCTTGAGTGCTTCAAGTAGTGTGTGCCCGTCTGTT
GTGTGACTCTGGTAACTAGAGATCCCTCAGACCCTTTTAGTCAGTGTGGAAAATCTCTAGCAGTGGCGCC
CGAACAGGGACTTGAAAGCGAAAGGGAAACCAGAGGAGCTCTCTCGACGCAGGACTCGGCTTGCTGAAGC
GCGCACGGCAAGAGGCGAGGGGCGGCGACTGGTGAGTACGCCAAAAATTTTGACTAGCGGAGGCTAGAAG
GAGAGAGATGGGTGCGAGAGCGTCAGTATTAAGCGGGGGAGAATTAGATCGCGATGGGAAAAAATTCGGT
TAAGGCCAGGGGGAAAGAAAAAATATAAATTAAAACATATAGTATGGGCAAGCAGGGAGCTAGAACGATT
CGCAGTTAATCCTGGCCTGTTAGAAACATCAGAAGGCTGTAGACAAATACTGGGACAGCTACAACCATCC
CTTCAGACAGGATCAGAAGAACTTAGATCATTATATAATACAGTAGCAACCCTCTATTGTGTGCATCAAA
GGATAGAGATAAAAGACACCAAGGAAGCTTTAGACAAGATAGAGGAAGAGCAAAACAAAAGTAAGACCAC
CGCACAGCAAGCGGCCGCTGATCTTCAGACCTGGAGGAGGAGATATGAGGGACAATTGGAGAAGTGAATT
ATATAAATATAAAGTAGTAAAAATTGAACCATTAGGAGTAGCACCCACCAAGGCAAAGAGAAGAGTGGTG
CAGAGAGAAAAAAGAGCAGTGGGAATAGGAGCTTTGTTCCTTGGGTTCTTGGGAGCAGCAGGAAGCACTA
TGGGCGCAGCGTCAATGACGCTGACGGTACAGGCCAGACAATTATTGTCTGGTATAGTGCAGCAGCAGAA
CAATTTGCTGAGGGCTATTGAGGCGCAACAGCATCTGTTGCAACTCACAGTCTGGGGCATCAAGCAGCTC
CAGGCAAGAATCCTGGCTGTGGAAAGATACCTAAAGGATCAACAGCTCCTGGGGATTTGGGGTTGCTCTG
GAAAACTCATTTGCACCACTGCTGTGCCTTGGAATGCTAGTTGGAGTAATAAATCTCTGGAACAGATTTG
GAATCACACGACCTGGATGGAGTGGGACAGAGAAATTAACAATTACACAAGCTTAATACACTCCTTAATT
GAAGAATCGCAAAACCAGCAAGAAAAGAATGAACAAGAATTATTGGAATTAGATAAATGGGCAAGTTTGT
GGAATTGGTTTAACATAACAAATTGGCTGTGGTATATAAAATTATTCATAATGATAGTAGGAGGCTTGGT
AGGTTTAAGAATAGTTTTTGCTGTACTTTCTATAGTGAATAGAGTTAGGCAGGGATATTCACCATTATCG
TTTCAGACCCACCTCCCAACCCCGAGGGGACCCATGCATTGCATCTCAATTAGTCAGCAACCAGGTGTGG
AAAGTCCCCAGGCTCCCCAGCAGGCAGAAGTATGCAAAGCATGCGTCTCAATTAGTCAGCAACCATAGTC
CCGCCCCTAACTCCGCCCATCCCGCCCCTAACTCCGCCCAGTTCCGCCCATTCTCCGCCCCATGGCTGAC
TAATTTTTTTTATTTATGCAGAGGCCGAGGCCGCCTCGGCCTCTGAGCTATTCCAGAAGTAGTGAGGAGG
CTTTTTTGGAGGCCTAGGCTTTTGCAAAAAGCTTTCTAGAGGTACCACCGGAGCTTACCATGACCGAGTA
CAAGCCCACGGTGCGCCTCGCCACCCGCGACGACGTCCCCAGGGCCGTACGCACCCTCGCCGCCGCGTTC
GCCGACTACCCCGCCACGCGCCACACCGTCGATCCGGACCGCCACATCGAGCGGGTCACCGAGCTGCAAG
AACTCTTCCTCACGCGCGTCGGGCTCGACATCGGCAAGGTGTGGGTCGCGGACGACGGCGCCGCCGTGGC
GGTCTGGACCACGCCGGAGAGCGTCGAAGCGGGGGCGGTGTTCGCCGAGATCGGCCCGCGCATGGCCGAG
TTGAGCGGTTCCCGGCTGGCCGCGCAGCAACAGATGGAAGGCCTCCTGGCGCCGCACCGGCCCAAGGAGC
CCGCGTGGTTCCTGGCCACCGTCGGCGTCTCGCCCGACCACCAGGGCAAGGGTCTGGGCAGCGCCGTCGT
GCTCCCCGGAGTGGAGGCGGCCGAGCGCGCCGGGGTGCCCGCCTTCCTGGAGACCTCCGCGCCCCGCAAC
CTCCCCTTCTACGAGCGGCTCGGCTTCACCGTCACCGCCGACGTCGAGGTGCCCGAAGGACCGCGCACCT
GGTGCATGACCCGCAAGCCCGGTGCCAGTTAACGAATTCTAGATCTTGAGACAAATGGCAGTATTCATCC
ACAATTTTAAAAGAAAAGGGGGGATTGGGGGGTACAGTGCAGGGGAAAGAATAGTAGACATAATAGCAAC
AGACATACAAACTAAAGAATTACAAAAACAAATTACAAAAATTCAAAATTTTCGGGTTTATTACAGGGAC
AGCAGAGATCCACTTTGGCGCCGGCTCGAGGCCTGCAGGTGCAAAGATGGATAAAGTTTTAAACAGAGAG
GAATCTTTGCAGCTAATGGACCTTCTAGGTCTTGAAAGGAGTGGGAATTGGCTCCGGTGCCCGTCAGTGG
GCAGAGCGCACATCGCCCACAGTCCCCGAGAAGTTGGGGGGAGGGGTCGGCAATTGAACCGGTGCCTAGA
GAAGGTGGCGCGGGGTAAACTGGGAAAGTGATGTCGTGTACTGGCTCCGCCTTTTTCCCGAGGGTGGGGG
AGAACCGTATATAAGTGCAGTAGTCGCCGTGAACGTTCTTTTTCGCAACGGGTTTGCCGCCAGAACACAG
GTAAGTGCCGTGTGTGGTTCCCGCGGGCCTGGCCTCTTTACGGGTTATGGCCCTTGCGTGCCTTGAATTA
CTTCCACCTGGCTGCAGTACGTGATTCTTGATCCCGAGCTTCGGGTTGGAAGTGGGTGGGAGAGTTCGAG
GCCTTGCGCTTAAGGAGCCCCTTCGCCTCGTGCTTGAGTTGAGGCCTGGCCTGGGCGCTGGGGCCGCCGC
GTGCGAATCTGGTGGCACCTTCGCGCCTGTCTCGCTGCTTTCGATAAGTCTCTAGCCATTTAAAATTTTT
GATGACCTGCTGCGACGCTTTTTTTCTGGCAAGATAGTCTTGTAAATGCGGGCCAAGATCTGCACACTGG
TATTTCGGTTTTTGGGGCCGCGGGCGGCGACGGGGCCCGTGCGTCCCAGCGCACATGTTCGGCGAGGCGG
GGCCTGCGAGCGCGGCCACCGAGAATCGGACGGGGGTAGTCTCAAGCTGGCCGGCCTGCTCTGGTGCCTG
GCCTCGCGCCGCCGTGTATCGCCCCGCCCTGGGCGGCAAGGCTGGCCCGGTCGGCACCAGTTGCGTGAGC
GGAAAGATGGCCGCTTCCCGGCCCTGCTGCAGGGAGCTCAAAATGGAGGACGCGGCGCTCGGGAGAGCGG
GCGGGTGAGTCACCCACACAAAGGAAAAGGGCCTTTCCGTCCTCAGCCGTCGCTTCATGTGACTCCACGG
AGTACCGGGCGCCGTCCAGGCACCTCGATTAGTTCTCGAGCTTTTGGAGTACGTCGTCTTTAGGTTGGGG
GGAGGGGTTTTATGCGATGGAGTTTCCCCACACTGAGTGGGTGGAGACTGAAGTTAGGCCAGCTTGGCAC
TTGATGTAATTCTCCTTGGAATTTGCCCTTTTTGAGTTTGGATCTTGGTTCATTCTCAAGCCTCAGACAG
TGGTTCAAAGTTTTTTTCTTCCATTTCAGGTGTCGTGAGGCTAGCACCGCCACCATGGCGGAAAACAAAG
GCGGCGGCGAGGCTGAGAGCGGCGGCGGGGGCAGCGGCAGCGCGCCGGTAACTGCCGGGGCCGCCGGGCC
CGCCGCGCAGGAGGCGGAGCCGCCTCTCACCGCGGTGCTGGTGGAGGAGGAGGAGGAGGAAGGCGGCAGG
GCCGGCGCTGAGGGCGGCGCGGCCGGGCCCGACGACGGGGGGGTGGCCGCGGCCTCCTCGGGCTCGGCCC
AGGCTGCTTCATCTCCTGCGGCCTCAGTGGGCACTGGAGTTGCCGGGGGCGCAGTATCGACGCCGGCTCC
AGCTCCAGCCTCGGCTCCCGCTCCGGGTCCCTCGGCAGGGCCGCCTCCTGGACCGCCAGCCTCGCTCCTG
GACACCTGCGCCGTGTGTCAGCAGAGCTTGCAGAGCCGGCGTGAGGCGGAGCCCAAGCTGCTGCCCTGTC
TTCACTCCTTCTGCCTGCGCTGCCTGCCCGAGCCGGAGCGCCAGCTCAGCGTGCCCATCCCGGGGGGCAG
CAACGGCGACATCCAGCAAGTTGGTGTAATACGGTGCCCAGTATGCCGCCAAGAATGCAGACAGATAGAC
CTTGTGGATAATTATTTTGTGAAAGACACATCTGAAGCTCCTAGCAGTTCTGATGAAAAATCAGAACAGG
TATGTACTAGTTGTGAAGACAATGCAAGTGCAGTTGGCTTTTGTGTAGAATGTGGAGAGTGGCTATGTAA
GACATGTATCGAAGCACATCAAAGAGTAAAATTTACTAAAGATCACTTGATCAGGAAGAAAGAAGATGTC
TCAGAGTCTGTTGGAGCATCTGGTCAACGCCCTGTTTTCTGCCCTGTACACAAACAAGAACAGTTGAAAC
TTTTCTGTGAAACATGTGATAGATTGACATGTAGAGACTGTCAGCTATTGGAACACAAAGAACATAGGTA
TCAGTTTTTGGAAGAAGCTTTTCAAAATCAGAAGGGTGCAATTGAGAATCTACTGGCGAAACTTCTTGAG
AAGAAGAATTATGTTCATTTTGCAGCTACTCAGGTGCAGAATAGGATAAAAGAAGTAAATGAGACTAACA
AACGAGTAGAACAGGAAATTAAAGTGGCCATTTTCACCCTTATCAATGAAATTAATAAGAAAGGAAAATC
TCTCTTACAACAGCTAGAGAATGTTACAAAGGAAAGACAGATGAAGTTACTACAGCAGCAGAATGACATC
ACAGGCCTTTCCCGGCAGGTGAAGCATGTTATGAACTTCACAAATTGGGCAATTGCAAGTGGCAGCAGCA
CAGCACTACTATACAGCAAGCGACTGATTACTTTCCAGTTGCGTCATATTTTGAAAGCACGGTGTGATCC
TGTCCCTGCTGCTAATGGAGCAATACGTTTCCATTGTGATCCCACCTTCTGGGCAAAGAATGTAGTCAAT
TTAGGTAATCTAGTAATAGAGAGTAAACCAGCTCCTGGTTATACTCCTAATGTTGTAGTTGGGCAAGTTC
CTCCAGGGACAAACCACATTAGTAAAACCCCTGGACAGATTAACTTAGCACAGCTTCGACTCCAGCACAT
GCAACAACAAGTATATGCACAGAAACATCAGCAGTTGCAACAGATGAGGATGCAGCAACCACCAGCACCT
GTACCAACTACAACAACAACAACACAACAGCATCCTAGACAAGCAGCCCCTCAGATGTTACAACAACAGC
CTCCTCGATTGATCAGTGTGCAAACAATGCAAAGAGGCAACATGAACTGTGGAGCTTTTCAAGCCCATCA
GATGAGACTGGCTCAGAATGCTGCCAGAATACCAGGGATACCCAGGCACAGCGGCCCTCAATATTCCATG
ATGCAGCCACACCTCCAAAGACAACACTCAAACCCAGGGCATGCTGGACCCTTTCCCGTAGTATCGGTAC
ACAACACCACAATCAACCCAACGAGCCCTACTACAGCAACTATGGCAAATGCAAACCGAGGTCCCACCAG
CCCATCTGTTACAGCAATAGAGCTAATCCCCTCAGTTACCAATCCAGAAAACCTTCCATCGCTGCCAGAT
ATTCCACCCATACAGTTGGAAGATGCTGGCTCAAGTAGTTTAGATAATCTACTAAGTAGATACATCTCAG
GCAGTCACCTACCCCCACAGCCTACAAGCACCATGAATCCTTCTCCAGGTCCCTCTGCCCTTTCTCCGGG
ATCATCAGGTTTATCCAATTCTCACACACCTGTGAGACCCCCAAGTACTTCTAGTACTGGCAGTCGAGGC
AGCTGTGGGTCATCAGGAAGAACTGCTGAGAAGACAAGTCTTAGTTTCAAATCTGATCAGGTGAAGGTCA
AGCAAGAACCTGGGACTGAAGATGAAATATGTAGCTTTTCAGGAGGTGTAAAACAAGAAAAAACAGAGGA
TGGCAGGAGGAGTGCTTGCATGTTGAGCAGTCCTGAGAGTAGCTTGACACCACCTCTCTCAACCAACCTG
CATCTAGAAAGTGAATTGGATGCATTGGCAAGCCTGGAAAACCATGTGAAAATTGAACCTGCAGATATGA
ATGAAAGCTGCAAACAGTCAGGGCTCAGCAGCCTTGTTAATGGAAAGTCCCCAATTCGAAGCCTCATGCA
CAGGTCGGCAAGGATTGGAGGAGATGGCAACAATAAAGATGATGACCCAAATGAAGACTGGTGTGCTGTC
TGCCAAAACGGAGGAGATCTCTTGTGCTGCGAAAAATGTCCAAAGGTCTTTCATCTAACTTGTCATGTTC
CAACACTACTTAGCTTTCCAAGTGGGGACTGGATATGCACATTTTGTAGAGATATTGGAAAGCCAGAAGT
TGAATATGATTGTGATAATTTGCAACATAGTAAGAAGGGGAAAACTGCGCAGGGGTTAAGCCCCGTGGAC
CAAAGGAAATGTGAACGTCTTCTGCTTTACCTCTATTGCCATGAATTAAGTATTGAATTCCAGGAGCCTG
TTCCTGCTTCGATACCAAACTACTATAAAATTATAAAGAAACCAATGGATTTATCCACCGTGAAAAAGAA
GCTTCAGAAAAAACATTCCCAACACTACCAAATCCCGGATGACTTTGTGGCCGATGTCCGTTTGATCTTC
AAGAACTGTGAAAGGTTTAATGAAGCTGATTCAGAAGTAGCTCAGGCAGGGAAAGCAGTTGCATTGTACT
TTGAAGATAAACTCACAGAGATCTACTCAGACAGGACCTTCGCACCTTTGCCAGAGTTTGAGCAGGAAGA
GGATGATGGTGAGGTAACTGAGGACTCTGATGAAGACTTTATACAGCCCCGCAGAAAACGCCTAAAGTCA
GATGAGAGACCAGTACATATAAAGTAGTAATGAACTAGTCCGTAACTTGAAAGTATTTCGATTTCTTGGC
TTTATATATCTTGTGGAAAGGACGAGCGACTAACACTTGTAGCAGTTTAACGCGTTAAGTCGACAATCAA
CCTCTGGATTACAAAATTTGTGAAAGATTGACTGGTATTCTTAACTATGTTGCTCCTTTTACGCTATGTG
GATACGCTGCTTTAATGCCTTTGTATCATGCTATTGCTTCCCGTATGGCTTTCATTTTCTCCTCCTTGTA
TAAATCCTGGTTGCTGTCTCTTTATGAGGAGTTGTGGCCCGTTGTCAGGCAACGTGGCGTGGTGTGCACT
GTGTTTGCTGACGCAACCCCCACTGGTTGGGGCATTGCCACCACCTGTCAGCTCCTTTCCGGGACTTTCG
CTTTCCCCCTCCCTATTGCCACGGCGGAACTCATCGCCGCCTGCCTTGCCCGCTGCTGGACAGGGGCTCG
GCTGTTGGGCACTGACAATTCCGTGGTGTTGTCGGGGAAATCATCGTCCTTTCCTTGGCTGCTCGCCTGT
GTTGCCACCTGGATTCTGCGCGGGACGTCCTTCTGCTACGTCCCTTCGGCCCTCAATCCAGCGGACCTTC
CTTCCCGCGGCCTGCTGCCGGCTCTGCGGCCTCTTCCGCGTCTTCGCCTTCGCCCTCAGACGAGTCGGAT
CTCCCTTTGGGCCGCCTCCCCGCGTCGACTTTAAGACCAATGACTTACAAGGCAGCTGTAGATCTTAGCC
ACTTTTTAAAAGAAAAGGGGGGACTGGAAGGGCTAATTCACTCCCAACGAAGACAAGATCTGCTTTTTGC
TTGTACTGGGTCTCTCTGGTTAGACCAGATCTGAGCCTGGGAGCTCTCTGGCTAACTAGGGAACCCACTG
CTTAAGCCTCAATAAAGCTTGCCTTGAGTGCTTCAAGTAGTGTGTGCCCGTCTGTTGTGTGACTCTGGTA
ACTAGAGATCCCTCAGACCCTTTTAGTCAGTGTGGAAAATCTCTAGCAGTACGTATAGTAGTTCATGTCA
TCTTATTATTCAGTATTTATAACTTGCAAAGAAATGAATATCAGAGAGTGAGAGGAACTTGTTTATTGCA
GCTTATAATGGTTACAAATAAAGCAATAGCATCACAAATTTCACAAATAAAGCATTTTTTTCACTGCATT
CTAGTTGTGGTTTGTCCAAACTCATCAATGTATCTTATCATGTCTGGCTCTAGCTATCCCGCCCCTAACT
CCGCCCATCCCGCCCCTAACTCCGCCCAGTTCCGCCCATTCTCCGCCCCATGGCTGACTAATTTTTTTTA
TTTATGCAGAGGCCGAGGCCGCCTCGGCCTCTGAGCTATTCCAGAAGTAGTGAGGAGGCTTTTTTGGAGG
CCTAGGGACGTACCCAATTCGCCCTATAGTGAGTCGTATTACGCGCGCTCACTGGCCGTCGTTTTACAAC
GTCGTGACTGGGAAAACCCTGGCGTTACCCAACTTAATCGCCTTGCAGCACATCCCCCTTTCGCCAGCTG
GCGTAATAGCGAAGAGGCCCGCACCGATCGCCCTTCCCAACAGTTGCGCAGCCTGAATGGCGAATGGG
[124 nt withheld, positions 9029-9152]
C
[91 nt withheld, positions 9154-9244]
A
[49 nt withheld, positions 9246-9294]
CCTTTGACGTTGGAGTCCACGTTCTTT
[37 nt withheld, positions 9322-9358]
ACCCTATCTCGGTCTATTCTTTTGATTTATAAGGGATTTTGCCGATTTCGGCCTATTGGTTAAAAAATGA
GCTGATTTAACAAAAATTTAACGCGAATTTTAACAAAATATTAACGCTTACAATTTAGGTGGCACTTTTC
GGGGAAATGTGCGCGGAACCCCTATTTGTTTATTTTTCTAAATACATTCAAATATGTATCCGCTCATGAG
ACAATAACCCTGATAAATGCTTCAATAATATTGAAAAAGGAAGAGTATGAGTATTCAACATTTCCGTGTC
GCCCTTATTCCCTTTTTTGCGGCATTTTGCCTTCCTGTTTTTGCTCACCCAGAAACGCTGGTGAAAGTAA
AAGATGCTGAAGATCAGTTGGGTGCACGAGTGGGTTACATCGAACTGGATCTCAACAGCGGTAAGATCCT
TGAGAGTTTTCGCCCCGAAGAACGTTTTCCAATGATGAGCACTTTTAAAGTTCTGCTATGTGGCGCGGTA
TTATCCCGTATTGACGCCGGGCAAGAGCAACTCGGTCGCCGCATACACTATTCTCAGAATGACTTGGTTG
AGTACTCACCAGTCACAGAAAAGCATCTTACGGATGGCATGACAGTAAGAGAATTATGCAGTGCTGCCAT
AACCATGAGTGATAACACTGCGGCCAACTTACTTCTGACAACGATCGGAGGACCGAAGGAGCTAACCGCT
TTTTTGCACAACATGGGGGATCATGTAACTCGCCTTGATCGTTGGGAACCGGAGCTGAATGAAGCCATAC
CAAACGACGAGCGTGACACCACGATGCCTGTAGCAATGGCAACAACGTTGCGCAAACTATTAACTGGCGA
ACTACTTACTCTAGCTTCCCGGCAACAATTAATAGACTGGATGGAGGCGGATAAAGTTGCAGGACCACTT
CTGCGCTCGGCCCTTCCGGCTGGCTGGTTTATTGCTGATAAATCTGGAGCCGGTGAGCGTGGGTCTCGCG
GTATCATTGCAGCACTGGGGCCAGATGGTAAGCCCTCCCGTATCGTAGTTATCTACACGACGGGGAGTCA
GGCAACTATGGATGAACGAAATAGACAGATCGCTGAGATAGGTGCCTCACTGATTAAGCATTGGTAACTG
TCAGACCAAGTTTACTCATATATACTTTAGATTGATTTAAAACTTCATTTTTAATTTAAAAGGATCTAGG
TGAAGATCCTTTTTGATAATCTCATGACCAAAATCCCTTAACGTGAGTTTTCGTTCCACTGAGCGTCAGA
CCCCGTAGAAAAGATCAAAGGATCTTCTTGAGATCCTTTTTTTCTGCGCGTAATCTGCTGCTTGCAAACA
AAAAAACCACCGCTACCAGCGGTGGTTTGTTTGCCGGATCAAGAGCTACCAACTCTTTTTCCGAAGGTAA
CTGGCTTCAGCAGAGCGCAGATACCAAATACTGTTCTTCTAGTGTAGCCGTAGTTAGGCCACCACTTCAA
GAACTCTGTAGCACCGCCTACATACCTCGCTCTGCTAATCCTGTTACCAGTGGCTGCTGCCAGTGGCGAT
AAGTCGTGTCTTACCGGGTTGGACTCAAGACGATAGTTACCGGATAAGGCGCAGCGGTCGGGCTGAACGG
GGGGTTCGTGCACACAGCCCAGCTTGGAGCGAACGACCTACACCGAACTGAGATACCTACAGCGTGAGCT
ATGAGAAAGCGCCACGCTTCCCGAAGGGAGAAAGGCGGACAGGTATCCGGTAAGCGGCAGGGTCGGAACA
GGAGAGCGCACGAGGGAGCTTCCAGGGGGAAACGCCTGGTATCTTTATAGTCCTGTCGGGTTTCGCCACC
TCTGACTTGAGCGTCGATTTTTGTGATGCTCGTCAGGGGGGCGGAGCCTATGGAAAAACGCCAGCAACGC
GGCCTTTTTACGGTTCCTGGCCTTTTGCTGGCCTTTTGCTCACATGTTCTTTCCTGCGTTATCCCCTGAT
TCTGTGGATAACCGTATTACCGCCTTTGAGTGAGCTGATACCGCTCGCCGCAGCCGAACGACCGAGCGCA
GCGAGTCAGTGAGCGAGGAAGCGGAAGAGCGCCCAATACGCAAACCGCCTCTCCCCGCGCGTTGGCCGAT
TCATTAATGCAGCTGGCACGACAGGTTTCCCGACTGGAAAGCGGGCAGTGAGCGCAACGCAATTAATGTG
AGTTAGCTCACTCATTAGGCACCCCAGGCTTTACACTTTATGCTTCCGGCTCGTATGTTGTGTGGAATTG
TGAGCGGATAACAATTTCACACAGGAAACAGCTATGACCATGATTACGCCAAGCGCGCAATTAACCCTCA
CTAAAGGGAACAAAAGCTGGAGCTGCAAGC
