>Addgene plasmid #143720 | TFORF0634 | depositor partial sequence | sequence record 283290 | Insert
ACCGCCACCATGGCGGAAAACAAAGGCGGCGGCGAGGCTGAGAGCGGCGGCGGGGGCAGCGGCAGCGCGC
CGGTAACTGCCGGGGCCGCCGGGCCCGCCGCGCAGGAGGCGGAGCCGCCTCTCACCGCGGTGCTGGTGGA
GGAGGAGGAGGAGGAAGGCGGCAGGGCCGGCGCTGAGGGCGGCGCGGCCGGGCCCGACGACGGGGGGGTG
GCCGCGGCCTCCTCGGGCTCGGCCCAGGCTGCTTCATCTCCTGCGGCCTCAGTGGGCACTGGAGTTGCCG
GGGGCGCAGTATCGACGCCGGCTCCAGCTCCAGCCTCGGCTCCCGCTCCGGGTCCCTCGGCAGGGCCGCC
TCCTGGACCGCCAGCCTCGCTCCTGGACACCTGCGCCGTGTGTCAGCAGAGCTTGCAGAGCCGGCGTGAG
GCGGAGCCCAAGCTGCTGCCCTGTCTTCACTCCTTCTGCCTGCGCTGCCTGCCCGAGCCGGAGCGCCAGC
TCAGCGTGCCCATCCCGGGGGGCAGCAACGGCGACATCCAGCAAGTTGGTGTAATACGGTGCCCAGTATG
CCGCCAAGAATGCAGACAGATAGACCTTGTGGATAATTATTTTGTGAAAGACACATCTGAAGCTCCTAGC
AGTTCTGATGAAAAATCAGAACAGGTATGTACTAGTTGTGAAGACAATGCAAGTGCAGTTGGCTTTTGTG
TAGAATGTGGAGAGTGGCTATGTAAGACATGTATCGAAGCACATCAAAGAGTAAAATTTACTAAAGATCA
CTTGATCAGGAAGAAAGAAGATGTCTCAGAGTCTGTTGGAGCATCTGGTCAACGCCCTGTTTTCTGCCCT
GTACACAAACAAGAACAGTTGAAACTTTTCTGTGAAACATGTGATAGATTGACATGTAGAGACTGTCAGC
TATTGGAACACAAAGAACATAGGTATCAGTTTTTGGAAGAAGCTTTTCAAAATCAGAAGGGTGCAATTGA
GAATCTACTGGCGAAACTTCTTGAGAAGAAGAATTATGTTCATTTTGCAGCTACTCAGGTGCAGAATAGG
ATAAAAGAAGTAAATGAGACTAACAAACGAGTAGAACAGGAAATTAAAGTGGCCATTTTCACCCTTATCA
ATGAAATTAATAAGAAAGGAAAATCTCTCTTACAACAGCTAGAGAATGTTACAAAGGAAAGACAGATGAA
GTTACTACAGCAGCAGAATGACATCACAGGCCTTTCCCGGCAGGTGAAGCATGTTATGAACTTCACAAAT
TGGGCAATTGCAAGTGGCAGCAGCACAGCACTACTATACAGCAAGCGACTGATTACTTTCCAGTTGCGTC
ATATTTTGAAAGCACGGTGTGATCCTGTCCCTGCTGCTAATGGAGCAATACGTTTCCATTGTGATCCCAC
CTTCTGGGCAAAGAATGTAGTCAATTTAGGTAATCTAGTAATAGAGAGTAAACCAGCTCCTGGTTATACT
CCTAATGTTGTAGTTGGGCAAGTTCCTCCAGGGACAAACCACATTAGTAAAACCCCTGGACAGATTAACT
TAGCACAGCTTCGACTCCAGCACATGCAACAACAAGTATATGCACAGAAACATCAGCAGTTGCAACAGAT
GAGGATGCAGCAACCACCAGCACCTGTACCAACTACAACAACAACAACACAACAGCATCCTAGACAAGCA
GCCCCTCAGATGTTACAACAACAGCCTCCTCGATTGATCAGTGTGCAAACAATGCAAAGAGGCAACATGA
ACTGTGGAGCTTTTCAAGCCCATCAGATGAGACTGGCTCAGAATGCTGCCAGAATACCAGGGATACCCAG
GCACAGCGGCCCTCAATATTCCATGATGCAGCCACACCTCCAAAGACAACACTCAAACCCAGGGCATGCT
GGACCCTTTCCCGTAGTATCGGTACACAACACCACAATCAACCCAACGAGCCCTACTACAGCAACTATGG
CAAATGCAAACCGAGGTCCCACCAGCCCATCTGTTACAGCAATAGAGCTAATCCCCTCAGTTACCAATCC
AGAAAACCTTCCATCGCTGCCAGATATTCCACCCATACAGTTGGAAGATGCTGGCTCAAGTAGTTTAGAT
AATCTACTAAGTAGATACATCTCAGGCAGTCACCTACCCCCACAGCCTACAAGCACCATGAATCCTTCTC
CAGGTCCCTCTGCCCTTTCTCCGGGATCATCAGGTTTATCCAATTCTCACACACCTGTGAGACCCCCAAG
TACTTCTAGTACTGGCAGTCGAGGCAGCTGTGGGTCATCAGGAAGAACTGCTGAGAAGACAAGTCTTAGT
TTCAAATCTGATCAGGTGAAGGTCAAGCAAGAACCTGGGACTGAAGATGAAATATGTAGCTTTTCAGGAG
GTGTAAAACAAGAAAAAACAGAGGATGGCAGGAGGAGTGCTTGCATGTTGAGCAGTCCTGAGAGTAGCTT
GACACCACCTCTCTCAACCAACCTGCATCTAGAAAGTGAATTGGATGCATTGGCAAGCCTGGAAAACCAT
GTGAAAATTGAACCTGCAGATATGAATGAAAGCTGCAAACAGTCAGGGCTCAGCAGCCTTGTTAATGGAA
AGTCCCCAATTCGAAGCCTCATGCACAGGTCGGCAAGGATTGGAGGAGATGGCAACAATAAAGATGATGA
CCCAAATGAAGACTGGTGTGCTGTCTGCCAAAACGGAGGAGATCTCTTGTGCTGCGAAAAATGTCCAAAG
GTCTTTCATCTAACTTGTCATGTTCCAACACTACTTAGCTTTCCAAGTGGGGACTGGATATGCACATTTT
GTAGAGATATTGGAAAGCCAGAAGTTGAATATGATTGTGATAATTTGCAACATAGTAAGAAGGGGAAAAC
TGCGCAGGGGTTAAGCCCCGTGGACCAAAGGAAATGTGAACGTCTTCTGCTTTACCTCTATTGCCATGAA
TTAAGTATTGAATTCCAGGAGCCTGTTCCTGCTTCGATACCAAACTACTATAAAATTATAAAGAAACCAA
TGGATTTATCCACCGTGAAAAAGAAGCTTCAGAAAAAACATTCCCAACACTACCAAATCCCGGATGACTT
TGTGGCCGATGTCCGTTTGATCTTCAAGAACTGTGAAAGGTTTAATGAAGCTGATTCAGAAGTAGCTCAG
GCAGGGAAAGCAGTTGCATTGTACTTTGAAGATAAACTCACAGAGATCTACTCAGACAGGACCTTCGCAC
CTTTGCCAGAGTTTGAGCAGGAAGAGGATGATGGTGAGGTAACTGAGGACTCTGATGAAGACTTTATACA
GCCCCGCAGAAAACGCCTAAAGTCAGATGAGAGACCAGTACATATAAAGTAGTAATGAACTAGTCCGTAA
CTTGAAAGTATTTCGATTTCTTGGCTTTATATATCTTGTGGAAAGGACGAGCGACTAACACTTGTAGCAG
TTTA
