>Addgene plasmid #143720 | TFORF0634 | depositor partial sequence | sequence record 283291 | Barcode
GCGACTAACACTTGTAGCAGTTTA
